Addgene plasmid #137078: pL0M-S-tdTomato-EC18158
Purpose: Golden Gate Level 0 S module for N-terminal fluorescent protein tagging
Depositing lab: Julian Hibberd. Depositing organization: University of Cambridge. Publication: Fluorescent reporters for functional analysis in rice leaves. Luginbuehl LH, El-Sharnouby S, Wang N, Hibberd JM. Plant Direct. 2020 Feb 11;4(2):e00188. doi: 10.1002/pld3.188. eCollection 2020 Feb. PubMed 32072132.
Backbone
  Vector backbone: pMS-RQ GeneArt® cloning vector
  Backbone manufacturer: Thermo Fisher Scientific
  Total vector size (bp): 3959
  Vector type: Bacterial Expression, Synthetic Biology
Growth in bacteria
  Bacterial resistance: Spectinomycin, 50 μg/mL
  Growth temperature: 37°C
  Growth strain: DH5alpha
  Copy number: Unknown
Gene/Insert
  Gene/Insert name: tdTomato DNA synthesis product with 5' and 3' extensions for Golden Gate cloning
  Insert size (bp): 1465
  Cloning method: Restriction Enzyme; 5′ cloning site SfiI (not destroyed); 3′ cloning site SfiI (not destroyed)
  Sequencing primers: 5′ M13/pUC Forward CCCAGTCACGACGTTGTAAAACG
Terms and licenses: Academic/Nonprofit Terms; Industry Terms: Not Available to Industry
Depositor comments: If you have any queries or discover any errors, please contact Sherif El-Sharnouby at or . Please visit https://www.biorxiv.org/content/10.1101/649160v1.full for bioRxiv preprint.
How to cite: pL0M-S-tdTomato-EC18158 was a gift from Julian Hibberd (Addgene plasmid # 137078 ; http://n2t.net/addgene:137078 ; RRID:Addgene_137078)
