[The description below was written by a language model from this plasmid's Addgene catalogue record and pLannotate feature annotations shown in this document.]
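Description:
pL0M-S-tdTomato-EC18158 is a 3,959 bp Golden Gate Level 0 part plasmid that supplies tdTomato as an "S" module, the position used for fusing a fluorescent protein to the N-terminus of a downstream coding sequence in modular assemblies. It is built on the commercial pMS-RQ gene-synthesis cloning vector and is maintained in E. coli through a high-copy ColE1/pUC-type origin. Selection is with spectinomycin, conferred by the aadA aminoglycoside adenylyltransferase gene, which lies downstream of an annotated AmpR (bla) promoter in the same orientation. The feature table also picks up short remnants typical of such synthesis backbones: fragments of lacZα, lacI, an RSF origin and an M13 origin. These are partial matches and are unlikely to be functional elements.

The payload is a synthesised insert of about 1.47 kb, placed between two retained SfiI sites. It consists of the tdTomato coding sequence, a constitutively fluorescent orange-red tandem dimer derived from Discosoma, with 5' and 3' extensions designed for Golden Gate cloning. The record does not state which type IIS enzyme or which overhangs these extensions carry. A T7 promoter sits just upstream of the insert as part of the backbone, but no plant promoter or terminator is present. The plasmid therefore serves as a donor of the tag rather than as an expression construct in its own right, even though it is catalogued under bacterial expression and synthetic biology. Transcription units are created by combining this module with promoter, coding sequence and terminator parts at higher assembly levels. The associated work concerns fluorescent reporters for functional analysis in rice leaves, which indicates its intended use in building plant reporter fusions.
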