Features (pLannotate 1.2.2; 9 found; start..end, strand, type, name):
     23..179     -  CDS            lacZα (fragment): LacZα fragment of β-galactosidase; lacZ fragment
    188..206     +  promoter       T7 promoter: promoter for bacteriophage T7 RNA polymerase
    254..1681    +  CDS            tdTomato: tdTomato is a basic (constitutively fluorescent) orange fluorescent protein published in 2004, derived from Discosoma sp.. It is reported to be a somewhat slowly-maturing tandem dimer with low acid sensitivity.
   1725..1772    -  CDS            lacI (fragment): lac repressor; lacI; The lac repressor binds to the lac operator to inhibit transcription in E. coli. This inhibition can be relieved by adding lactose or isopropyl-β-D-thiogalactopyranoside (IPTG).
   1809..1849    -  rep_origin     RSF ori (fragment): Plasmids containing the RSF 1030 origin of replication can be propagated in E. coli cells that contain additional plasmids with compatible origins.
   1927..2515    -  rep_origin     ori: high-copy-number ColE1/pMB1/pBR322/pUC origin of replication
   2692..3480    -  CDS            aadA: S3AD_ECOLX - Experimental evidence at protein level: Swiss-Prot protein existence level 1. Mediates bacterial resistance to the antibiotics streptomycin and spectinomycin. From Escherichia coli.
   3700..3804    -  promoter       AmpR promoter: bla
   3830..2       -  rep_origin     M13 ori (fragment) (across the origin): M13 bacteriophage origin of replication; arrow indicates direction of (+) strand synthesis
>Addgene plasmid #137078 | pL0M-S-tdTomato-EC18158 | addgene full sequence | sequence record 271564 | Addgene NGS Result
TGGCCGCTACAGGGCGCTCCCATTCGCCATTCAGGCTGCGCAACTGTTGGGAAGGGCGTTTCGGTGCGGG
CCTCTTCGCTATTACGCCAGCTGGCGAAAGGGGGATGTGCTGCAAGGCGATTAAGTTGGGTAACGCCAGG
GTTTTCCCAGTCACGACGTTGTAAAACGACGGCCAGTGAGCGCGACGTAATACGACTCACTATAGGGCGA
ATTGAGTGAAGGCCGTCAAGGCCGCATCACTCTGTGGTCTCAAATGGCGAGCAAGGGCGAGGAGGTTATT
AAGGAATTCATGAGGTTCAAAGTGCGGATGGAGGGCTCCATGAATGGCCATGAATTTGAGATTGAGGGTG
AGGGTGAAGGTAGGCCTTACGAGGGAACGCAGACTGCAAAGTTGAAAGTGACCAAGGGAGGGCCCCTCCC
TTTTGCGTGGGACATCCTCTCGCCCCAGTTCATGTATGGTAGCAAGGCGTACGTGAAGCATCCGGCAGAC
ATTCCGGACTATAAAAAGCTGTCTTTTCCTGAGGGCTTTAAGTGGGAGCGGGTTATGAATTTTGAGGACG
GTGGCCTTGTTACAGTGACACAAGACTCGAGCCTTCAAGACGGGACTCTGATATATAAGGTTAAAATGAG
GGGTACTAATTTTCCCCCGGACGGCCCGGTGATGCAAAAGAAAACCATGGGGTGGGAGGCGTCAACTGAG
CGCCTCTATCCGCGCGACGGGGTGCTCAAGGGCGAAATTCACCAGGCATTGAAACTCAAGGATGGTGGTC
ATTATCTTGTCGAATTTAAAACGATATACATGGCCAAAAAACCCGTGCAGTTGCCCGGTTATTATTATGT
CGATACTAAGCTCGATATTACATCGCACAACGAGGACTACACGATTGTCGAACAGTACGAACGCAGCGAA
GGTAGACACCACCTTTTTTTGGGGCATGGTACTGGTTCGACGGGATCGGGGTCGTCGGGTACGGCATCAT
CGGAGGACAACAACATGGCGGTGATTAAAGAGTTCATGAGGTTCAAAGTTAGGATGGAGGGGTCTATGAA
TGGACATGAATTCGAAATTGAGGGCGAGGGGGAAGGACGCCCTTATGAGGGGACTCAGACAGCGAAGCTT
AAGGTTACTAAGGGAGGACCTCTGCCGTTTGCTTGGGATATTCTGAGCCCGCAGTTCATGTATGGATCGA
AAGCCTATGTTAAACATCCCGCTGACATCCCAGACTACAAAAAGCTTTCATTTCCGGAAGGTTTCAAATG
GGAAAGAGTCATGAATTTCGAAGATGGAGGCCTCGTTACTGTTACGCAAGACAGCTCTCTTCAGGACGGG
ACATTGATATATAAGGTTAAGATGCGCGGGACCAACTTTCCGCCTGATGGTCCGGTCATGCAAAAAAAGA
CTATGGGCTGGGAGGCGAGTACAGAAAGGCTTTACCCAAGAGATGGCGTGCTTAAGGGTGAAATACATCA
AGCTCTTAAACTTAAAGATGGAGGGCATTATCTCGTTGAGTTCAAAACGATCTATATGGCTAAGAAACCG
GTTCAGCTGCCTGGCTATTATTATGTTGATACCAAATTGGATATTACAAGTCATAACGAGGACTATACTA
TAGTTGAACAGTATGAAAGGTCCGAGGGTAGGCATCACCTGTTCCTTTATGGAATGGACGAACTCTATAA
GGGAGGTTGAGACCACGAAGTGCTGGGCCTCATGGGCCTTCACTTCACTGCCCGCTTTCCAGTCGGGAAA
CCTGTCGTGCCAGCTGCATTAACATGGTCATAGCTGTTTCCTTGCGTATTGGGCGCTCTCCGCTTCCTCG
CTCACTGACTCGCTGCGCTCGGTCGTTCGGGTAAAGCCTGGGGTGCCTAATGAGCAAAAGGCCAGCAAAA
GGCCAGGAACCGTAAAAAGGCCGCGTTGCTGGCGTTTTTCCATAGGCTCCGCCCCCCTGACGAGCATCAC
AAAAATCGACGCTCAAGTCAGAGGTGGCGAAACCCGACAGGACTATAAAGATACCAGGCGTTTCCCCCTG
GAAGCTCCCTCGTGCGCTCTCCTGTTCCGACCCTGCCGCTTACCGGATACCTGTCCGCCTTTCTCCCTTC
GGGAAGCGTGGCGCTTTCTCATAGCTCACGCTGTAGGTATCTCAGTTCGGTGTAGGTCGTTCGCTCCAAG
CTGGGCTGTGTGCACGAACCCCCCGTTCAGCCCGACCGCTGCGCCTTATCCGGTAACTATCGTCTTGAGT
CCAACCCGGTAAGACACGACTTATCGCCACTGGCAGCAGCCACTGGTAACAGGATTAGCAGAGCGAGGTA
TGTAGGCGGTGCTACAGAGTTCTTGAAGTGGTGGCCTAACTACGGCTACACTAGAAGAACAGTATTTGGT
ATCTGCGCTCTGCTGAAGCCAGTTACCTTCGGAAAAAGAGTTGGTAGCTCTTGATCCGGCAAACAAACCA
CCGCTGGTAGCGGTGGTTTTTTTGTTTGCAAGCAGCAGATTACGCGCAGAAAAAAAGGATCTCAAGAAGA
TCCTTTGATCTTTTCTACGGGGTCTGACGCTCAGTGGAACGAAAACTCACGTTAAGGGATTTTGGTCATG
AGATTATCAAAAAGGATCTTCACCTAGATCCTTTTAAATTAAAAATGAAGTTTTAAATCAATCTAAAGTA
TATATGAGTAAACTTGGTCTGACAGTTATTATTTACCCACCACTTTGGTAATTTCGCCTTTCACGTAATG
CACAAATTCTTCCAGCTGATCCGCACGGCTGGCCAGACGATCTTCTTCCTGGCCCAGATACGCCTGACGC
GCTTCCAGAATCACCGGCTGATACTGCGCCGGCAGACGTTCCATGGCCCAATCCGCCGCCACATCTTTCG
GCGCAATTTTGCCGGTCACCGCGCTATACCAAATACGGCTCAGGGTCAGCACCACGTTGCGTTCATCACC
CGCCCAATCCGGCGGGCTGTTCCACAGGGTCAGGGTTTCGTTCAGCGCTTCAAACAGGTCCTGTTCCGGC
ACCGGATCAAACAGTTCTTCCGCTGCCGGACCAACCAGCGCCACGCTATGTTCACGCGCTTTGGTCAGCA
GAATGGCCAGATCGATATCAATGGTCGCCGGTTCAAAAATGCCGGCCAGAATATCGTTACGCTGCCATTC
GCCAAACTGCAGCTCACGTTTCGCCGGATAACGCCACGGAATAATGTCATCATGCACCACGATGGTCACT
TCCACCGCACGCAGAATTTCGCTTTCACCCGGGCTCGCGCTGGTTTCCAGCAGATCGTTAATCAGCGCAC
GACGGGTGGTTTCATCCAGACGCACGGTCACGGTCACCAGCAGATCAATATCGCTATGCGGTTTCAGGCC
GCCATCCACCGCGCTGCCATACAGATGCACGGCCAGCAGGGTCGGTTCCAGATGACGTTCAATCACGCCC
ACCACTTCAGACAGCTGGGTGCTCACTTCCGCAATCACCGCTTCACGCATAATGTTCAGTTTGGTTTTCG
GACGGCTGCCCTGCTGGGTCACATCGTTGCTGCTCCACAGCATCAGGCAACGGCCCACCGCATAACGCGC
CTGCTGTTTGCTCGCACGCGGCATGCTCTGCACGCCAAAAAAGCAATCATAGCACGCCATAAACACCGCC
ACCGCACCATTACCGCCGCTACGTTCGGTCAGGGTACGGCTCCAATTACGGCTACGCATACTCTTCCTTT
TTCAATATTATTGAAGCATTTATCAGGGTTATTGTCTCATGAGCGGATACATATTTGAATGTATTTAGAA
AAATAAACAAATAGGGGTTCCGCGCACATTTCCCCGAAAAGTGCCACCTAAATTGTAAGCGTTAATATTT
TGTTAAAATTCGCGTTAAATTTTTGTTAAATCAGCTCATTTTTTAACCAATAGGCCGAAATCGGCAAAAT
CCCTTATAAATCAAAAGAATAGACCGAGATAGGGTTGAG
