>Addgene plasmid #137078 | pL0M-S-tdTomato-EC18158 | depositor partial sequence | sequence record 265074 | tdTomato DNA synthesis product with 5' and 3' extensions for Golden Gate cloning
CACTCTGTGGTCTCAAATGGCGAGCAAGGGCGAGGAGGTTATTAAGGAATTCATGAGGTTCAAAGTGCGG
ATGGAGGGCTCCATGAATGGCCATGAATTTGAGATTGAGGGTGAGGGTGAAGGTAGGCCTTACGAGGGAA
CGCAGACTGCAAAGTTGAAAGTGACCAAGGGAGGGCCCCTCCCTTTTGCGTGGGACATCCTCTCGCCCCA
GTTCATGTATGGTAGCAAGGCGTACGTGAAGCATCCGGCAGACATTCCGGACTATAAAAAGCTGTCTTTT
CCTGAGGGCTTTAAGTGGGAGCGGGTTATGAATTTTGAGGACGGTGGCCTTGTTACAGTGACACAAGACT
CGAGCCTTCAAGACGGGACTCTGATATATAAGGTTAAAATGAGGGGTACTAATTTTCCCCCGGACGGCCC
GGTGATGCAAAAGAAAACCATGGGGTGGGAGGCGTCAACTGAGCGCCTCTATCCGCGCGACGGGGTGCTC
AAGGGCGAAATTCACCAGGCATTGAAACTCAAGGATGGTGGTCATTATCTTGTCGAATTTAAAACGATAT
ACATGGCCAAAAAACCCGTGCAGTTGCCCGGTTATTATTATGTCGATACTAAGCTCGATATTACATCGCA
CAACGAGGACTACACGATTGTCGAACAGTACGAACGCAGCGAAGGTAGACACCACCTTTTTTTGGGGCAT
GGTACTGGTTCGACGGGATCGGGGTCGTCGGGTACGGCATCATCGGAGGACAACAACATGGCGGTGATTA
AAGAGTTCATGAGGTTCAAAGTTAGGATGGAGGGGTCTATGAATGGACATGAATTCGAAATTGAGGGCGA
GGGGGAAGGACGCCCTTATGAGGGGACTCAGACAGCGAAGCTTAAGGTTACTAAGGGAGGACCTCTGCCG
TTTGCTTGGGATATTCTGAGCCCGCAGTTCATGTATGGATCGAAAGCCTATGTTAAACATCCCGCTGACA
TCCCAGACTACAAAAAGCTTTCATTTCCGGAAGGTTTCAAATGGGAAAGAGTCATGAATTTCGAAGATGG
AGGCCTCGTTACTGTTACGCAAGACAGCTCTCTTCAGGACGGGACATTGATATATAAGGTTAAGATGCGC
GGGACCAACTTTCCGCCTGATGGTCCGGTCATGCAAAAAAAGACTATGGGCTGGGAGGCGAGTACAGAAA
GGCTTTACCCAAGAGATGGCGTGCTTAAGGGTGAAATACATCAAGCTCTTAAACTTAAAGATGGAGGGCA
TTATCTCGTTGAGTTCAAAACGATCTATATGGCTAAGAAACCGGTTCAGCTGCCTGGCTATTATTATGTT
GATACCAAATTGGATATTACAAGTCATAACGAGGACTATACTATAGTTGAACAGTATGAAAGGTCCGAGG
GTAGGCATCACCTGTTCCTTTATGGAATGGACGAACTCTATAAGGGAGGTTGAGACCACGAAGTG
